>Addgene plasmid #228627 | pM-mOrange2 | addgene full sequence | sequence record 452490 | Addgene NGS Result
CAACGGGACTTTCCAAAATGTCGTAACAACTCCGCCCCATTGACGCAAATGGGCGGTAGGCGTGTACGGT
GGGAGGTCTATATAAGCAGAGCTGGTTTAGTGAAGAAGACGGCTCCGGCGCCACAAACTTCTCTCTGCTA
AAGCAAGCAGGTGATGTTGAAGAAAACCCCGGGCCTGGCAGCGGCGAGGGCAGGGGAAGTCTACTTACAT
GCGGGGACGTGGAGGAAAATCCCGGCCCAGGATCCGCCGCCACCATGGTGAGCAAGGGCGAGGAGAATAA
CATGGCCATCATCAAGGAGTTCATGCGCTTCAAGGTGCGCATGGAGGGCTCCGTGAACGGCCACGAGTTC
GAGATCGAGGGCGAGGGCGAGGGCCGCCCCTACGAGGGCTTTCAGACCGCTAAGCTGAAGGTGACCAAGG
GTGGCCCCCTGCCCTTCGCCTGGGACATCCTGTCCCCTCATTTCACCTACGGCTCCAAGGCCTACGTGAA
GCACCCCGCCGACATCCCCGACTACTTCAAGCTGTCCTTCCCCGAGGGCTTCAAGTGGGAGCGCGTGATG
AACTACGAGGACGGCGGCGTGGTGACCGTGACCCAGGACTCCTCCCTGCAGGACGGCGAGTTCATCTACA
AGGTGAAGCTGCGCGGCACCAACTTCCCCTCCGACGGCCCCGTGATGCAGAAGAAAACCATGGGCTGGGA
GGCCTCCTCCGAGCGGATGTACCCCGAGGACGGTGCCCTGAAGGGCAAGATCAAGATGAGGCTGAAGCTG
AAGGACGGCGGCCACTACACCTCCGAGGTCAAGACCACCTACAAGGCCAAGAAGCCCGTGCAGCTGCCCG
GCGCCTACATCGTCGACATCAAGTTGGACATCACCTCCCACAACGAGGACTACACCATCGTGGAACAGTA
CGAACGCGCCGAGGGCCGCCACTCCACCGGCGGCATGGACGAGCTGTACAAGTAAGAGTTGCCATTCATG
TCTTCTGAAACATAAAATGAACTTGTTTATTGCAGCTTATAATGGTTACAAATAAAGCAATAGCATCACA
AATTTCACAAATAAAGCATTTTTTTCACTGCATTCTAGTTGTGGTTTGTCCAAACTCATCAATGTATCTT
AAGGCGTAAATTGTAAGCGTTAATATTTTGTTAAAATTCGCGTTAAATTTTTGTTAAATCAGCTCATTTT
TTAACCAATAGGCCGAAATCGGCAAAATCCCTTATAAATCAAAAGAATAGACCGAGATAGGGT
[37 nt withheld, positions 1254-1290]
AAAGAACGTGGACTCCAACGTCAAAGG
[49 nt withheld, positions 1318-1366]
T
[91 nt withheld, positions 1368-1458]
G
[124 nt withheld, positions 1460-1583]
CAGTACTTAACGGAAGATCACTTCGTGATCGGCACGTAAGAGGTTCCAACTTTCACCATAATGAAATAAG
ATCACTACCGGGCGTATTTTTTGAGTTATCGAGATTTTCAGGAGCTAAGGAAGCTAAAATGGAGAAAAAA
ATCACTGGATATACCACCGTTGATATATCCCAATGGCATCGTAAAGAACATTTTGAGGCATTTCAGTCAG
TTGCTCAATGTACCTATAACCAGACCGTTCAGCTGGATATTACGGCCTTTTTAAAGACCGTAAAGAAAAA
TAAGCACAAGTTTTATCCGGCCTTTATTCACATTCTTGCCCGCCTGATGAATGCTCATCCGGAATTCCGT
ATGGCAATGAAAGACGGTGAGCTGGTGATATGGGATAGTGTTCACCCTTGTTACACCGTTTTCCATGAGC
AAACTGAAACGTTTTCATCGCTCTGGAGTGAATACCACGACGATTTCCGGCAGTTTCTACACATATATTC
GCAAGATGTGGCGTGTTACGGTGAAAACCTGGCCTATTTCCCTAAAGGGTTTATTGAGAATATGTTTTTC
GTATCAGCCAATCCCTGGGTGAGTTTCACCAGTTTTGATTTAAACGTGGCCAATATGGACAACTTCTTCG
CCCCCGTTTTCACCATGGGCAAATATTATACGCAAGGCGACAAGGTGCTGATGCCGCTGGCGATTCAGGT
TCATCATGCCGTTTGTGATGGCTTCCATGTCGGCAGAATGCTTAATGAATTACAACAGTACTGCGATGAG
TGGCAGGGCGGGGCGTAATCAAACATGAGAATTGGTCGCGCGAGCAATTCAGACATGATAAGATACATTG
ATGAGTTTGGACAAACCACAACTAGAATGCAGTGAAAAAAATGCTTTATTTGTGAAATTTGTGATGCTAT
TGCTTTATTTGTAACCATTATAAGCTGCAATAAACAAGTTGGCATTTCGTTCCACTGAGCGTCAGACCCC
GTAGAAAAGATCAAAGGATCTTCTTGAGATCCTTTTTTTCTGCGCGTAATCTGCTGCTTGCAAACAAAAA
AACCACCGCTACCAGCGGTGGTTTGTTTGCCGGATCAAGAGCTACCAACTCTTTTTCCGAAGGTAACTGG
CTTCAGCAGAGCGCAGATACCAAATACTGTTCTTCTAGTGTAGCCGTAGTTAGGCCACCACTTCAAGAAC
TCTGTAGCACCGCCTACATACCTCGCTCTGCTAATCCTGTTACCAGTGGCTGCTGCCAGTGGCGATAAGT
CGTGTCTTACCGGGTTGGACTCAAGACGATAGTTACCGGATAAGGCGCAGCGGTCGGGCTGAACGGGGGG
TTCGTGCACACAGCCCAGCTTGGAGCGAACGACCTACACCGAACTGAGATACCTACAGCGTGAGCTATGA
GAAAGCGCCACGCTTCCCGAAGGGAGAAAGGCGGACAGGTATCCGGTAAGCGGCAGGGTCGGAACAGGAG
AGCGCACGAGGGAGCTTCCAGGGGGAAACGCCTGGTATCTTTATAGTCCTGTCGGGTTTCGCCACCTCTG
ACTTGAGCGTCGATTTTTGTGATGCTCGTCAGGGGGGCGGAGCCTATGGAAAAACGCCAGCAACGCGGCC
TTTTTACGGTTCCTGGCCTTTTGCTGGCCTTTTGCTCACATGTTCTTTCCTGCGTTATCCCCTGATTCTG
TGGATAACCGTATTACCGCCATGCATTAGTTATTAATAGTAATCAATTACGGGGTCATTAGTTCATAGCC
CATATATGGAGTTCCGCGTTACATAACTTACGGTAAATGGCCCGCCTGGCTGACCGCCCAACGACCCCCG
CCCATTGACGTCAATAATGACGTATGTTCCCATAGTAACGCCAATAGGGACTTTCCATTGACGTCAATGG
GTGGAGTATTTACGGTAAACTGCCCACTTGGCAGTACATCAAGTGTATCATATGCCAAGTACGCCCCCTA
TTGACGTCAATGACGGTAAATGGCCCGCCTGGCATTATGCCCAGTACATGACCTTATGGGACTTTCCTAC
TTGGCAGTACATCTACGTATTAGTCATCGCTATTACCATGGTGATGCGGTTTTGGCAGTACATCAATGGG
CGTGGATAGCGGTTTGACTCACGGGGATTTCCAAGTCTCCACCCCATTGACGTCAATGGGAGTTTGTTTT
GGCACCAAAAT
Features (pLannotate 1.2.2; 10 found; start..end, strand, type, name):
    186..238     +  CDS            T2A (fragment): 2A peptide from Thosea asigna virus capsid protein Eukaryotic ribosomes fail to insert a peptide bond between the Gly and Pro residues, yielding separate polypeptides.
    255..962     +  CDS            mOrange2: mOrange2 is a basic (constitutively fluorescent) orange fluorescent protein published in 2008, derived from Discosoma sp.. It has high acid sensitivity.
   1000..1121    +  polyA_signal   SV40 poly(A) signal: SV40 polyadenylation signal
   1155..1583    -  rep_origin     f1 ori (sequence partly withheld): f1 bacteriophage origin of replication; arrow indicates direction of (+) strand synthesis
   1609..1711    +  promoter       cat promoter: promoter of the E. coli cat gene encoding chloramphenicol acetyltransferase
   1712..2368    +  CDS            cat: CAT_ECOLX - Experimental evidence at protein level: Swiss-Prot protein existence level 1. This enzyme is an effector of chloramphenicol resistance in bacteria. From Escherichia coli. This protein is used as a marker in many commonly used cloning vectors, such as pACYC184.
   2412..2533    -  polyA_signal   SV40 poly(A) signal: SV40 polyadenylation signal
   2587..3175    +  rep_origin     ori: high-copy-number ColE1/pMB1/pBR322/pUC origin of replication
   3350..3653    +  enhancer       CMV enhancer: human cytomegalovirus immediate early enhancer
   3654..93      +  promoter       CMV promoter (across the origin): human cytomegalovirus (CMV) immediate early promoter
