[The description below was written by a language model from this plasmid's Addgene catalogue record and pLannotate feature annotations shown in this document.]
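Description:
pM-mOrange2 is a small (about 3.8 kb) mammalian expression plasmid built on the pMulti backbone and intended as a building block for MuSIC fluorescence barcodes, in which combinations of fluorescent proteins are read out in single cells by spectral flow cytometry. It is maintained in E. coli through a high-copy ColE1/pUC-type origin and selected with chloramphenicol, conferred by the cat gene under its native cat promoter. An f1 bacteriophage origin is also present. The feature table shows no mammalian selection marker.

The expression cassette is driven by the human cytomegalovirus immediate-early enhancer and promoter, which span the numbering origin of the circular sequence. Downstream lies a partial T2A element, followed shortly by the 708 bp mOrange2 coding sequence and an SV40 polyadenylation signal. mOrange2 is a constitutively fluorescent orange protein derived from Discosoma sp. The version here is synthetic and carries silent mutations that remove restriction sites needed for assembly, consistent with the Golden Gate cloning method recorded. The T2A sequence causes ribosomal skipping, so a coding sequence placed upstream of it and mOrange2 would be produced as separate polypeptides from one transcript. This arrangement fits the stated purpose of expressing mOrange2 together with an "extra insert", presumably a second fluorescent protein to form a barcode, although the record does not specify what occupies the unannotated stretch between the promoter and T2A. A second SV40 poly(A) signal sits in reverse orientation between the cat gene and the bacterial origin; its role is not stated.
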