Addgene plasmid #228627: pM-mOrange2
Purpose: Mammalian expression of mOrange2 and extra insert, for MuSIC barcode construction
Depositing lab: Marc Birtwistle. Depositing organization: Clemson University. Publication: Genetically Encoded Fluorescence Barcodes Allow for Single-Cell Analysis via Spectral Flow Cytometry. Lu X, Pritko DJ, Abravanel ME, Huggins JR, Ogunleye O, Biswas T, Ashy KC, Woods SK, Livingston MWT, Blenner MA, Birtwistle MR. ACS Synth Biol. 2025 May 16;14(5):1533-1548. doi: 10.1021/acssynbio.4c00807. Epub 2025 May 6. PubMed 40326708.
Backbone
  Vector backbone: pMulti
  Backbone manufacturer: Birtwistle lab
  Vector type: Mammalian Expression
Growth in bacteria
  Bacterial resistance: Chloramphenicol, 25 μg/mL
  Growth temperature: 37°C
  Growth strain: DH5alpha
  Copy number: High Copy
Gene/Insert
  Gene/Insert name: mOrange2
  Species: Synthetic
  Insert size (bp): 708
  Mutation: We introduced some silent mutations to avoid essential restriction enzyme sites.
  Promoter: CMV
  Cloning method: Golden Gate
Terms and licenses: Academic/Nonprofit Terms; Industry Terms: Not Available to Industry
Depositor comments: Please visit https://doi.org/10.1101/2024.10.23.619855 for bioRxiv preprint.
How to cite: pM-mOrange2 was a gift from Marc Birtwistle (Addgene plasmid # 228627 ; http://n2t.net/addgene:228627 ; RRID:Addgene_228627)
