>Addgene plasmid #228627 | pM-mOrange2 | depositor partial sequence | sequence record 449229 | mOrange2
ATGGTGAGCAAGGGCGAGGAGAATAACATGGCCATCATCAAGGAGTTCATGCGCTTCAAGGTGCGCATGG
AGGGCTCCGTGAACGGCCACGAGTTCGAGATCGAGGGCGAGGGCGAGGGCCGCCCCTACGAGGGCTTTCA
GACCGCTAAGCTGAAGGTGACCAAGGGTGGCCCCCTGCCCTTCGCCTGGGACATCCTGTCCCCTCATTTC
ACCTACGGCTCCAAGGCCTACGTGAAGCACCCCGCCGACATCCCCGACTACTTCAAGCTGTCCTTCCCCG
AGGGCTTCAAGTGGGAGCGCGTGATGAACTACGAGGACGGCGGCGTGGTGACCGTGACCCAGGACTCCTC
CCTGCAGGACGGCGAGTTCATCTACAAGGTGAAGCTGCGCGGCACCAACTTCCCCTCCGACGGCCCCGTG
ATGCAGAAGAAAACCATGGGCTGGGAGGCCTCCTCCGAGCGGATGTACCCCGAGGACGGTGCCCTGAAGG
GCAAGATCAAGATGAGGCTGAAGCTGAAGGACGGCGGCCACTACACCTCCGAGGTCAAGACCACCTACAA
GGCCAAGAAGCCCGTGCAGCTGCCCGGCGCCTACATCGTCGACATCAAGTTGGACATCACCTCCCACAAC
GAGGACTACACCATCGTGGAACAGTACGAACGCGCCGAGGGCCGCCACTCCACCGGCGGCATGGACGAGC
TGTACAAG
